Addgene plasmid #209845: Stx5L(m55V)-GFP
Purpose: Expresses Stx5 M55V mutant fused to GFP in mammalian cells
Depositing lab: Geert van den Bogaart. Depositing organization: University of Groningen. Publication: Congenital disorder of glycosylation caused by starting site-specific variant in syntaxin-5. Linders PTA, Gerretsen ECF, Ashikov A, Vals MA, de Boer R, Revelo NH, Arts R, Baerenfaenger M, Zijlstra F, Huijben K, Raymond K, Muru K, Fjodorova O, Pajusalu S, Ounap K, Ter Beest M, Lefeber D, van den Bogaart G. Nat Commun. 2021 Oct 28;12(1):6227. doi: 10.1038/s41467-021-26534-y. PubMed 34711829.
Backbone
  Vector backbone: pEGFP-N1
  Backbone manufacturer: Clontech
  Vector type: Mammalian Expression
Growth in bacteria
  Bacterial resistance: Kanamycin, 50 μg/mL
  Growth temperature: 37°C
  Growth strain: DH5alpha
  Copy number: High Copy
Gene/Insert
  Gene/Insert name: STX5 (alt name: Syntaxin 5)
  Species: H. sapiens (human)
  Mutation: Changed Methionine 55 to Valine, causes loss of Stx5S expression.
  GenBank ID: NM_003164.5
  Entrez Gene: STX5 (a.k.a. CDG2AA, SED5, STX5A)
  Promoter: CMV
  Tag / fusion protein: eGFP (C terminal on insert)
  Cloning method: Restriction Enzyme; 5′ cloning site EcoRI (not destroyed); 3′ cloning site XbaI (not destroyed)
  Sequencing primers: 5′ TAACAACTCCGCCCCATT; 3′ GTCCAGCTCGACCAGGATGGG
Terms and licenses: Academic/Nonprofit Terms; Industry Terms: Not Available to Industry
How to cite: Stx5L(m55V)-GFP was a gift from Geert van den Bogaart (Addgene plasmid # 209845 ; http://n2t.net/addgene:209845 ; RRID:Addgene_209845)
