[The description below was written by a language model from this plasmid's Addgene catalogue record and pLannotate feature annotations shown in this document.]
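Description:
Stx5L(m55V)-GFP is a mammalian expression plasmid of about 5.8 kb built on the Clontech pEGFP-N1 backbone. It carries the human syntaxin 5 (STX5) coding sequence, cloned between the EcoRI and XbaI sites of the multiple cloning site, upstream of EGFP so that the fluorescent protein is fused to the C-terminus of the insert. Transcription is driven by the human cytomegalovirus immediate early enhancer and promoter and terminated by the SV40 polyadenylation signal. The insert bears a methionine 55 to valine substitution. According to the record, this change abolishes expression of the short isoform (Stx5S), and the construct name indicates that only the long isoform, Stx5L, is produced as a GFP fusion.

The plasmid is propagated in E. coli at high copy number from a ColE1/pUC-type origin and is selected with kanamycin. The resistance gene is the Tn5 aminoglycoside phosphotransferase (NeoR/KanR), placed behind tandem bacterial (bla) and SV40 early promoters and followed by the HSV TK polyadenylation signal. The same cassette can therefore confer G418 resistance in mammalian cells for stable line selection. An f1 origin is also present, a standard backbone element that allows single-stranded DNA production. The short large T antigen, ble and bGH poly(A) fragments in the annotation appear to be residual backbone sequence matches rather than functional parts.

STX5 is a SNARE protein that mediates ER-to-Golgi transport and helps maintain Golgi structure. The construct is suited to visualising the localisation and trafficking of the long isoform in transfected cells. It comes from work on a congenital disorder of glycosylation caused by a start-site-specific STX5 variant.
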