Features (pLannotate 1.2.2; 15 found; start..end, strand, type, name):
     63..366     +  enhancer       CMV enhancer: human cytomegalovirus immediate early enhancer
    367..570     +  promoter       CMV promoter: human cytomegalovirus (CMV) immediate early promoter
    593..636     +  misc_feature   MCS (fragment): multiple cloning site
    637..1701    +  CDS            STX5: STX5_HUMAN - Also known as STX5A. Experimental evidence at protein level: Swiss-Prot protein existence level 1. Mediates endoplasmic reticulum to Golgi transport. Together with p115/USO1 and GM130/GOLGA2, involved in vesicle tethering and fusion at the cis-Golgi membrane to maintain the stacked and inter- connected structure of the Golgi apparatus. From Homo sapiens (Human).
   1738..2454    +  CDS            EGFP: the original enhanced GFP (Yang et al., 1996) mammalian codon-optimized
   2471..2554    +  CDS            large T antigen (fragment): large T antigen from SV40 (simian virus 40)
   2577..2698    +  polyA_signal   SV40 poly(A) signal: SV40 polyadenylation signal
   2732..3160    -  rep_origin     f1 ori (sequence partly withheld): f1 bacteriophage origin of replication; arrow indicates direction of (+) strand synthesis
   3187..3291    +  promoter       AmpR promoter: bla
   3293..3650    +  promoter       SV40 promoter: SV40 enhancer and early promoter
   3685..4479    +  CDS            NeoR/KanR: aminoglycoside phosphotransferase from Tn5; aph(3')-II (or nptII); confers resistance to neomycin, kanamycin, and G418 (Geneticin®)
   4500..4652    +  CDS            ble (fragment): BLE_KLEPN - Experimental evidence at protein level: Swiss-Prot protein existence level 1. Binding protein with a strong affinity to the bleomycin family of antibiotics. Binds to CL990; an antimitotic-antibiotic compound. From Klebsiella pneumoniae.
   4711..4758    +  polyA_signal   HSV TK poly(A) signal: herpes simplex virus thymidine kinase polyadenylation signal (Cole and Stacy, 1985)
   4849..4865    -  polyA_signal   bGH poly(A) signal (fragment): bovine growth hormone polyadenylation signal
   5087..5675    +  rep_origin     ori: high-copy-number ColE1/pMB1/pBR322/pUC origin of replication
>Addgene plasmid #209845 | Stx5L(m55V)-GFP | addgene full sequence | sequence record 413654 | Addgene NGS Result
ATTAGTTATTAATAGTAATCAATTACGGGGTCATTAGTTCATAGCCCATATATGGAGTTCCGCGTTACAT
AACTTACGGTAAATGGCCCGCCTGGCTGACCGCCCAACGACCCCCGCCCATTGACGTCAATAATGACGTA
TGTTCCCATAGTAACGCCAATAGGGACTTTCCATTGACGTCAATGGGTGGAGTATTTACGGTAAACTGCC
CACTTGGCAGTACATCAAGTGTATCATATGCCAAGTACGCCCCCTATTGACGTCAATGACGGTAAATGGC
CCGCCTGGCATTATGCCCAGTACATGACCTTATGGGACTTTCCTACTTGGCAGTACATCTACGTATTAGT
CATCGCTATTACCATGGTGATGCGGTTTTGGCAGTACATCAATGGGCGTGGATAGCGGTTTGACTCACGG
GGATTTCCAAGTCTCCACCCCATTGACGTCAATGGGAGTTTGTTTTGGCACCAAAATCAACGGGACTTTC
CAAAATGTCGTAACAACTCCGCCCCATTGACGCAAATGGGCGGTAGGCGTGTACGGTGGGAGGTCTATAT
AAGCAGAGCTGGTTTAGTGAACCGTCAGATCCGCTAGCGCTACCGGACTCAGATCTCGAGCTCAAGCTTC
GAATTCATGATCCCCCGCAAGCGCTACGGCAGCAAGAACACCGACCAGGGCGTGTACCTGGGCCTGAGCA
AGACCCAGGTGCTGAGCCCCGCCACCGCCGGCAGCAGCAGCAGCGACATCGCCCCCCTGCCCCCCCCCGT
GACCCTGGTGCCCCCCCCCCCCGACACCGTGAGCTGCCGCGACCGCACCCAGGAGTTCCTGAGCGCCTGC
AAGAGCCTGCAGACCCGCCAGAACGGCATCCAGACCAACAAGCCCGCCCTGCGCGCCGTGCGCCAGCGCA
GCGAGTTCACCCTGATGGCCAAGCGCATCGGCAAGGACCTGAGCAACACCTTCGCCAAGCTGGAGAAGCT
GACCATCCTGGCCAAGCGCAAGAGCCTGTTCGACGACAAGGCCGTGGAGATCGAGGAGCTGACCTACATC
ATCAAGCAGGACATCAACAGCCTGAACAAGCAGATCGCCCAGCTGCAGGACTTCGTGCGCGCCAAGGGCA
GCCAGAGCGGCCGCCACCTGCAGACCCACAGCAACACCATCGTGGTGAGCCTGCAGAGCAAGCTGGCCAG
CATGAGCAACGACTTCAAGAGCGTGCTGGAGGTGCGCACCGAGAACCTGAAGCAGCAGCGCAGCCGCCGC
GAGCAGTTCAGCCGCGCCCCCGTGAGCGCCCTGCCCCTGGCCCCCAACCACCTGGGCGGCGGCGCCGTGG
TGCTGGGCGCCGAGAGCCACGCCAGCAAGGACGTGGCCATCGACATGATGGACAGCCGCACCAGCCAGCA
GCTGCAGCTGATCGACGAGCAGGACAGCTACATCCAGAGCCGCGCCGACACCATGCAGAACATCGAGAGC
ACCATCGTGGAGCTGGGCAGCATCTTCCAGCAGCTGGCCCACATGGTGAAGGAGCAGGAGGAGACCATCC
AGCGCATCGACGAGAACGTGCTGGGCGCCCAGCTGGACGTGGAGGCCGCCCACAGCGAGATCCTGAAGTA
CTTCCAGAGCGTGACCAGCAACCGCTGGCTGATGGTGAAGATCTTCCTGATCCTGATCGTGTTCTTCATC
ATCTTCGTGGTGTTCCTGGCCCGGGATCCACCGGTAGGAGGAAGCGGAGGAAGCGCTGTGAGCAAGGGCG
AGGAGCTGTTCACCGGGGTGGTGCCCATCCTGGTCGAGCTGGACGGCGACGTAAACGGCCACAAGTTCAG
CGTGTCCGGCGAGGGCGAGGGCGATGCCACCTACGGCAAGCTGACCCTGAAGTTCATCTGCACCACCGGC
AAGCTGCCCGTGCCCTGGCCCACCCTCGTGACCACCCTGACCTACGGCGTGCAGTGCTTCAGCCGCTACC
CCGACCACATGAAGCAGCACGACTTCTTCAAGTCCGCCATGCCCGAAGGCTACGTCCAGGAGCGCACCAT
CTTCTTCAAGGACGACGGCAACTACAAGACCCGCGCCGAGGTGAAGTTCGAGGGCGACACCCTGGTGAAC
CGCATCGAGCTGAAGGGCATCGACTTCAAGGAGGACGGCAACATCCTGGGGCACAAGCTGGAGTACAACT
ACAACAGCCACAACGTCTATATCATGGCCGACAAGCAGAAGAACGGCATCAAGGTGAACTTCAAGATCCG
CCACAACATCGAGGACGGCAGCGTGCAGCTCGCCGACCACTACCAGCAGAACACCCCCATCGGCGACGGC
CCCGTGCTGCTGCCCGACAACCACTACCTGAGCACCCAGTCCGCCCTGAGCAAAGACCCCAACGAGAAGC
GCGATCACATGGTCCTGCTGGAGTTCGTGACCGCCGCCGGGATCACTCTCGGCATGGACGAGCTGTACAA
GTAAAGCGGCCGCGACTCTAGATCATAATCAGCCATACCACATTTGTAGAGGTTTTACTTGCTTTAAAAA
ACCTCCCACACCTCCCCCTGAACCTGAAACATAAAATGAATGCAATTGTTGTTGTTAACTTGTTTATTGC
AGCTTATAATGGTTACAAATAAAGCAATAGCATCACAAATTTCACAAATAAAGCATTTTTTTCACTGCAT
TCTAGTTGTGGTTTGTCCAAACTCATCAATGTATCTTAAGGCGTAAATTGTAAGCGTTAATATTTTGTTA
AAATTCGCGTTAAATTTTTGTTAAATCAGCTCATTTTTTAACCAATAGGCCGAAATCGGCAAAATCCCTT
ATAAATCAAAAGAATAGACCGAGATAGGGT
[37 nt withheld, positions 2831-2867]
AAAGAACGTGGACTCCAACGTCAAAGG
[49 nt withheld, positions 2895-2943]
T
[91 nt withheld, positions 2945-3035]
G
[124 nt withheld, positions 3037-3160]
CAGGTGGCACTTTTCGGGGAAATGTGCGCGGAACCCCTATTTGTTTATTTTTCTAAATACATTCAAATAT
GTATCCGCTCATGAGACAATAACCCTGATAAATGCTTCAATAATATTGAAAAAGGAAGAGTCCTGAGGCG
GAAAGAACCAGCTGTGGAATGTGTGTCAGTTAGGGTGTGGAAAGTCCCCAGGCTCCCCAGCAGGCAGAAG
TATGCAAAGCATGCATCTCAATTAGTCAGCAACCAGGTGTGGAAAGTCCCCAGGCTCCCCAGCAGGCAGA
AGTATGCAAAGCATGCATCTCAATTAGTCAGCAACCATAGTCCCGCCCCTAACTCCGCCCATCCCGCCCC
TAACTCCGCCCAGTTCCGCCCATTCTCCGCCCCATGGCTGACTAATTTTTTTTATTTATGCAGAGGCCGA
GGCCGCCTCGGCCTCTGAGCTATTCCAGAAGTAGTGAGGAGGCTTTTTTGGAGGCCTAGGCTTTTGCAAA
GATCGATCAAGAGACAGGATGAGGATCGTTTCGCATGATTGAACAAGATGGATTGCACGCAGGTTCTCCG
GCCGCTTGGGTGGAGAGGCTATTCGGCTATGACTGGGCACAACAGACAATCGGCTGCTCTGATGCCGCCG
TGTTCCGGCTGTCAGCGCAGGGGCGCCCGGTTCTTTTTGTCAAGACCGACCTGTCCGGTGCCCTGAATGA
ACTGCAAGACGAGGCAGCGCGGCTATCGTGGCTGGCCACGACGGGCGTTCCTTGCGCAGCTGTGCTCGAC
GTTGTCACTGAAGCGGGAAGGGACTGGCTGCTATTGGGCGAAGTGCCGGGGCAGGATCTCCTGTCATCTC
ACCTTGCTCCTGCCGAGAAAGTATCCATCATGGCTGATGCAATGCGGCGGCTGCATACGCTTGATCCGGC
TACCTGCCCATTCGACCACCAAGCGAAACATCGCATCGAGCGAGCACGTACTCGGATGGAAGCCGGTCTT
GTCGATCAGGATGATCTGGACGAAGAGCATCAGGGGCTCGCGCCAGCCGAACTGTTCGCCAGGCTCAAGG
CGAGCATGCCCGACGGCGAGGATCTCGTCGTGACCCATGGCGATGCCTGCTTGCCGAATATCATGGTGGA
AAATGGCCGCTTTTCTGGATTCATCGACTGTGGCCGGCTGGGTGTGGCGGACCGCTATCAGGACATAGCG
TTGGCTACCCGTGATATTGCTGAAGAGCTTGGCGGCGAATGGGCTGACCGCTTCCTCGTGCTTTACGGTA
TCGCCGCTCCCGATTCGCAGCGCATCGCCTTCTATCGCCTTCTTGACGAGTTCTTCTGAGCGGGACTCTG
GGGTTCGAAATGACCGACCAAGCGACGCCCAACCTGCCATCACGAGATTTCGATTCCACCGCCGCCTTCT
ATGAAAGGTTGGGCTTCGGAATCGTTTTCCGGGACGCCGGCTGGATGATCCTCCAGCGCGGGGATCTCAT
GCTGGAGTTCTTCGCCCACCCTAGGGGGAGGCTAACTGAAACACGGAAGGAGACAATACCGGAAGGAACC
CGCGCTATGACGGCAATAAAAAGACAGAATAAAACGCACGGTGTTGGGTCGTTTGTTCATAAACGCGGGG
TTCGGTCCCAGGGCTGGCACTCTGTCGATACCCCACCGAGACCCCATTGGGGCCAATACGCCCGCGTTTC
TTCCTTTTCCCCACCCCACCCCCCAAGTTCGGGTGAAGGCCCAGGGCTCGCAGCCAACGTCGGGGCGGCA
GGCCCTGCCATAGCCTCAGGTTACTCATATATACTTTAGATTGATTTAAAACTTCATTTTTAATTTAAAA
GGATCTAGGTGAAGATCCTTTTTGATAATCTCATGACCAAAATCCCTTAACGTGAGTTTTCGTTCCACTG
AGCGTCAGACCCCGTAGAAAAGATCAAAGGATCTTCTTGAGATCCTTTTTTTCTGCGCGTAATCTGCTGC
TTGCAAACAAAAAAACCACCGCTACCAGCGGTGGTTTGTTTGCCGGATCAAGAGCTACCAACTCTTTTTC
CGAAGGTAACTGGCTTCAGCAGAGCGCAGATACCAAATACTGTTCTTCTAGTGTAGCCGTAGTTAGGCCA
CCACTTCAAGAACTCTGTAGCACCGCCTACATACCTCGCTCTGCTAATCCTGTTACCAGTGGCTGCTGCC
AGTGGCGATAAGTCGTGTCTTACCGGGTTGGACTCAAGACGATAGTTACCGGATAAGGCGCAGCGGTCGG
GCTGAACGGGGGGTTCGTGCACACAGCCCAGCTTGGAGCGAACGACCTACACCGAACTGAGATACCTACA
GCGTGAGCTATGAGAAAGCGCCACGCTTCCCGAAGGGAGAAAGGCGGACAGGTATCCGGTAAGCGGCAGG
GTCGGAACAGGAGAGCGCACGAGGGAGCTTCCAGGGGGAAACGCCTGGTATCTTTATAGTCCTGTCGGGT
TTCGCCACCTCTGACTTGAGCGTCGATTTTTGTGATGCTCGTCAGGGGGGCGGAGCCTATGGAAAAACGC
CAGCAACGCGGCCTTTTTACGGTTCCTGGCCTTTTGCTGGCCTTTTGCTCACATGTTCTTTCCTGCGTTA
TCCCCTGATTCTGTGGATAACCGTATTACCGCCATGC
